Addgene plasmid #83301: csd2_121-308,S166A/pET28b(+)
Purpose: csd2, construct: 121-308, pET28b(+) NC-tag, mutation: S166A
Depositing lab: SeWon Suh. Depositing organization: Seoul National University. Publication: Structural Basis of the Heterodimer Formation between Cell Shape-Determining Proteins Csd1 and Csd2 from Helicobacter pylori. An DR, Im HN, Jang JY, Kim HS, Kim J, Yoon HJ, Hesek D, Lee M, Mobashery S, Kim SJ, Suh SW. PLoS One. 2016 Oct 6;11(10):e0164243. doi: 10.1371/journal.pone.0164243. eCollection 2016. PubMed 27711177.
Backbone
  Vector backbone: pET28b(+)
  Backbone manufacturer: Novagen
  Backbone size w/o insert (bp): 5300
  Vector type: Bacterial Expression
Growth in bacteria
  Bacterial resistance: Kanamycin, 50 μg/mL
  Growth temperature: 37°C
  Growth strain: DH5alpha
  Copy number: High Copy
Gene/Insert
  Gene/Insert name: hp1544 (alt name: ToxR-activated gene (TagE))
  Species: H. pylori 26695 strain
  Insert size (bp): 564
  Mutation: deleted amino acid 1-120, and changed Serine 166 to Alanine
  GenBank ID: AAD08583.1
  Tag / fusion protein: His tag (N terminal on backbone); His tag (C terminal on backbone)
  Cloning method: Restriction Enzyme; 5′ cloning site Nde1 (unknown if destroyed); 3′ cloning site XhoI (unknown if destroyed)
  Sequencing primers: 5′ T7 promoter; 3′ T7 terminator
Terms and licenses: Academic/Nonprofit Terms; Industry Terms: Not Available to Industry
How to cite: csd2_121-308,S166A/pET28b(+) was a gift from SeWon Suh (Addgene plasmid # 83301 ; http://n2t.net/addgene:83301 ; RRID:Addgene_83301)
