[The description below was written by a language model from this plasmid's Addgene catalogue record and pLannotate feature annotations shown in this document.]
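Description:
csd2_121-308,S166A/pET28b(+) is a bacterial expression plasmid built on the Novagen pET28b(+) backbone for producing a truncated, point-mutated form of the Helicobacter pylori cell shape-determining protein Csd2 (locus hp1544, strain 26695, also annotated as a ToxR-activated gene TagE homologue). The 564 bp insert encodes residues 121–308, lacking the first 120 amino acids, and carries a serine-to-alanine substitution at position 166. It was cloned between the NdeI and XhoI sites. This places the coding region in frame with the vector's N-terminal His tag and thrombin cleavage site and with the C-terminal His tag, so the protein carries a His tag at both ends. The short "capTEV", "9xHis" and "SET1" fragment hits in the feature table appear to be partial matches to these standard pET28 tag and flanking sequences rather than additional functional elements.

Expression is driven by a T7 promoter with an adjacent lac operator and the T7 gene 10 ribosome binding site, and it ends at the T7 terminator. The plasmid-borne lacI gene supplies repressor, so transcription is kept low until it is induced with IPTG in a host that provides T7 RNA polymerase. The plasmid replicates from a pBR322-type ColE1 origin accompanied by the bom and rop elements, also carries an f1 origin, and is selected with kanamycin through the aph(3')-Ia gene. The catalogue lists it as high copy, although rop normally moderates copy number. The associated publication concerns the structural basis of Csd1–Csd2 heterodimer formation, which suggests the construct was used to make recombinant mutant protein for purification and structural or biochemical study. The record does not state the specific rationale for the S166A change.
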