Features (pLannotate 1.2.2; 20 found; start..end, strand, type, name):
     32..620     +  rep_origin     ori: high-copy-number ColE1/pMB1/pBR322/pUC origin of replication
    806..948     -  misc_feature   bom: basis of mobility region from pBR322
   1050..1241    -  CDS            rop: Rop protein, which maintains plasmids at low copy number; rop
   1258..1638    +  CDS            YPB1_ECOLX: Protein predicted: Swiss-Prot protein existence level 4. From Escherichia coli.
   1710..2001    -  CDS            TcR (fragment): tetracycline efflux protein; tet; confers resistance to tetracycline
   2016..2037    -  protein_bind   CAP binding site: CAP binding activates transcription in the presence of cAMP. E. coli catabolite activator protein
   2050..3132    -  CDS            lacI: lac repressor; lacI; The lac repressor binds to the lac operator to inhibit transcription in E. coli. This inhibition can be relieved by adding lactose or isopropyl-β-D-thiogalactopyranoside (IPTG).
   3133..3210    -  promoter       lacI promoter: lacI
   3218..3497    -  CDS            TcR (fragment): tetracycline efflux protein; tet; confers resistance to tetracycline
   3519..3537    +  promoter       T7 promoter: promoter for bacteriophage T7 RNA polymerase
   3538..3562    +  protein_bind   lac operator: The lac repressor binds to the lac operator to inhibit transcription in E. coli. This inhibition can be relieved by adding lactose or isopropyl-β-D-thiogalactopyranoside (IPTG). lac repressor encoded by lacI
   3577..3599    +  RBS            RBS: efficient ribosome binding site from bacteriophage T7 gene 10 (Olins and Rangwala, 1989)
   3618..3634    +  CDS            capTEV™ (fragment): composite tag for in vivo biotinylation, TEV protease cleavage, and 6xHis tagging
   3645..3662    +  CDS            thrombin site: thrombin recognition and cleavage site
   4239..4256    +  CDS            9xHis (fragment): 9xHis affinity tag
   4266..4315    +  CDS            SET1 (fragment): solubility-enhancement tag derived from T7 phage gene 10B
   4323..4370    +  terminator     T7 terminator: transcription terminator for bacteriophage T7 RNA polymerase
   4407..4862    +  rep_origin     f1 ori (sequence partly withheld): f1 bacteriophage origin of replication; arrow indicates direction of (+) strand synthesis
   4889..4946    +  promoter       AmpR promoter (fragment): bla
   4955..5770    -  CDS            KanR: aminoglycoside phosphotransferase; aph(3')-Ia; confers resistance to kanamycin in bacteria or G418 (Geneticin®) in eukaryotes
>Addgene plasmid #83301 | csd2_121-308,S166A/pET28b(+) | addgene full sequence | sequence record 164317 | Addgene Assembled Sequence
CAGACCCCGTAGAAAAGATCAAAGGATCTTCTTGAGATCCTTTTTTTCTGCGCGTAATCTGCTGCTTGCA
AACAAAAAAACCACCGCTACCAGCGGTGGTTTGTTTGCCGGATCAAGAGCTACCAACTCTTTTTCCGAAG
GTAACTGGCTTCAGCAGAGCGCAGATACCAAATACTGTCCTTCTAGTGTAGCCGTAGTTAGGCCACCACT
TCAAGAACTCTGTAGCACCGCCTACATACCTCGCTCTGCTAATCCTGTTACCAGTGGCTGCTGCCAGTGG
CGATAAGTCGTGTCTTACCGGGTTGGACTCAAGACGATAGTTACCGGATAAGGCGCAGCGGTCGGGCTGA
ACGGGGGGTTCGTGCACACAGCCCAGCTTGGAGCGAACGACCTACACCGAACTGAGATACCTACAGCGTG
AGCTATGAGAAAGCGCCACGCTTCCCGAAGGGAGAAAGGCGGACAGGTATCCGGTAAGCGGCAGGGTCGG
AACAGGAGAGCGCACGAGGGAGCTTCCAGGGGGAAACGCCTGGTATCTTTATAGTCCTGTCGGGTTTCGC
CACCTCTGACTTGAGCGTCGATTTTTGTGATGCTCGTCAGGGGGGCGGAGCCTATGGAAAAACGCCAGCA
ACGCGGCCTTTTTACGGTTCCTGGCCTTTTGCTGGCCTTTTGCTCACATGTTCTTTCCTGCGTTATCCCC
TGATTCTGTGGATAACCGTATTACCGCCTTTGAGTGAGCTGATACCGCTCGCCGCAGCCGAACGACCGAG
CGCAGCGAGTCAGTGAGCGAGGAAGCGGAAGAGCGCCTGATGCGGTATTTTCTCCTTACGCATCTGTGCG
GTATTTCACACCGCATATATGGTGCACTCTCAGTACAATCTGCTCTGATGCCGCATAGTTAAGCCAGTAT
ACACTCCGCTATCGCTACGTGACTGGGTCATGGCTGCGCCCCGACACCCGCCAACACCCGCTGACGCGCC
CTGACGGGCTTGTCTGCTCCCGGCATCCGCTTACAGACAAGCTGTGACCGTCTCCGGGAGCTGCATGTGT
CAGAGGTTTTCACCGTCATCACCGAAACGCGCGAGGCAGCTGCGGTAAAGCTCATCAGCGTGGTCGTGAA
GCGATTCACAGATGTCTGCCTGTTCATCCGCGTCCAGCTCGTTGAGTTTCTCCAGAAGCGTTAATGTCTG
GCTTCTGATAAAGCGGGCCATGTTAAGGGCGGTTTTTTCCTGTTTGGTCACTGATGCCTCCGTGTAAGGG
GGATTTCTGTTCATGGGGGTAATGATACCGATGAAACGAGAGAGGATGCTCACGATACGGGTTACTGATG
ATGAACATGCCCGGTTACTGGAACGTTGTGAGGGTAAACAACTGGCGGTATGGATGCGGCGGGACCAGAG
AAAAATCACTCAGGGTCAATGCCAGCGCTTCGTTAATACAGATGTAGGTGTTCCACAGGGTAGCCAGCAG
CATCCTGCGATGCAGATCCGGAACATAATGGTGCAGGGCGCTGACTTCCGCGTTTCCAGACTTTACGAAA
CACGGAAACCGAAGACCATTCATGTTGTTGCTCAGGTCGCAGACGTTTTGCAGCAGCAGTCGCTTCACGT
TCGCTCGCGTATCGGTGATTCATTCTGCTAACCAGTAAGGCAACCCCGCCAGCCTAGCCGGGTCCTCAAC
GACAGGAGCACGATCATGCGCACCCGTGGGGCCGCCATGCCGGCGATAATGGCCTGCTTCTCGCCGAAAC
GTTTGGTGGCGGGACCAGTGACGAAGGCTTGAGCGAGGGCGTGCAAGATTCCGAATACCGCAAGCGACAG
GCCGATCATCGTCGCGCTCCAGCGAAAGCGGTCCTCGCCGAAAATGACCCAGAGCGCTGCCGGCACCTGT
CCTACGAGTTGCATGATAAAGAAGACAGTCATAAGTGCGGCGACGATAGTCATGCCCCGCGCCCACCGGA
AGGAGCTGACTGGGTTGAAGGCTCTCAAGGGCATCGGTCGAGATCCCGGTGCCTAATGAGTGAGCTAACT
TACATTAATTGCGTTGCGCTCACTGCCCGCTTTCCAGTCGGGAAACCTGTCGTGCCAGCTGCATTAATGA
ATCGGCCAACGCGCGGGGAGAGGCGGTTTGCGTATTGGGCGCCAGGGTGGTTTTTCTTTTCACCAGTGAG
ACGGGCAACAGCTGATTGCCCTTCACCGCCTGGCCCTGAGAGAGTTGCAGCAAGCGGTCCACGCTGGTTT
GCCCCAGCAGGCGAAAATCCTGTTTGATGGTGGTTAACGGCGGGATATAACATGAGCTGTCTTCGGTATC
GTCGTATCCCACTACCGAGATATCCGCACCAACGCGCAGCCCGGACTCGGTAATGGCGCGCATTGCGCCC
AGCGCCATCTGATCGTTGGCAACCAGCATCGCAGTGGGAACGATGCCCTCATTCAGCATTTGCATGGTTT
GTTGAAAACCGGACATGGCACTCCAGTCGCCTTCCCGTTCCGCTATCGGCTGAATTTGATTGCGAGTGAG
ATATTTATGCCAGCCAGCCAGACGCAGACGCGCCGAGACAGAACTTAATGGGCCCGCTAACAGCGCGATT
TGCTGGTGACCCAATGCGACCAGATGCTCCACGCCCAGTCGCGTACCGTCTTCATGGGAGAAAATAATAC
TGTTGATGGGTGTCTGGTCAGAGACATCAAGAAATAACGCCGGAACATTAGTGCAGGCAGCTTCCACAGC
AATGGCATCCTGGTCATCCAGCGGATAGTTAATGATCAGCCCACTGACGCGTTGCGCGAGAAGATTGTGC
ACCGCCGCTTTACAGGCTTCGACGCCGCTTCGTTCTACCATCGACACCACCACGCTGGCACCCAGTTGAT
CGGCGCGAGATTTAATCGCCGCGACAATTTGCGACGGCGCGTGCAGGGCCAGACTGGAGGTGGCAACGCC
AATCAGCAACGACTGTTTGCCCGCCAGTTGTTGTGCCACGCGGTTGGGAATGTAATTCAGCTCCGCCATC
GCCGCTTCCACTTTTTCCCGCGTTTTCGCAGAAACGTGGCTGGCCTGGTTCACCACGCGGGAAACGGTCT
GATAAGAGACACCGGCATACTCTGCGACATCGTATAACGTTACTGGTTTCACATTCACCACCCTGAATTG
ACTCTCTTCCGGGCGCTATCATGCCATACCGCGAAAGGTTTTGCGCCATTCGATGGTGTCCGGGATCTCG
ACGCTCTCCCTTATGCGACTCCTGCATTAGGAAGCAGCCCAGTAGTAGGTTGAGGCCGTTGAGCACCGCC
GCCGCAAGGAATGGTGCATGCAAGGAGATGGCGCCCAACAGTCCCCCGGCCACGGGGCCTGCCACCATAC
CCACGCCGAAACAAGCGCTCATGAGCCCGAAGTGGCGAGCCCGATCTTCCCCATCGGTGATGTCGGCGAT
ATAGGCGCCAGCAACCGCACCTGTGGCGCCGGTGATGCCGGCCACGATGCGTCCGGCGTAGAGGATCGAG
ATCTCGATCCCGCGAAATTAATACGACTCACTATAGGGGAATTGTGAGCGGATAACAATTCCCCTCTAGA
AATAATTTTGTTTAACTTTAAGAAGGAGATATACCATGGGCAGCAGCCATCATCATCATCATCACAGCAG
CGGCCTGGTGCCGCGCGGCAGCCATATGTTAGACAATTTGAATCTGGCTCAAAAACATTTAGCGCTCATG
CTCATTCCTAACGGCATGCCCATAAAAACTTATAGCGCTATCAAACCCACCAAAGAAAGGAACCACCCCA
TTAAAAAAATTAAGGGCGTTGAAGCCGGGATTGATTTTATCGCGCCATTAAACACGCCTGTTTATGCGAG
CGCTGATGGGATTGTGGATTTTGTGAAGACCAATTCTAATGTGGGGTATGGGAACTTGGTGCGCATTGAA
CATGCGTTTGGTTTTAGCTCCATTTACACGCACTTAGATCATGTCAATGTGCAGCCCAAAAGCTTCATCC
AAAAAGGGCAGTTGATTGGCTATAGCGGGAAGAGCGGTAATAGCGGCGGCGAAAAATTGCATTATGAAGT
GCGCTTTTTGGGTAAAATTTTAGACGCGCAAAAATTTCTGGCATGGGATTTGGATCATTTTCAAAGCGCT
TTAGAAGAAAATAAATTTATTGAATGGAAGAATTTGTTTTGGGTTTTAGAAGACATTGTCCAGCTCCAAG
AGCATGTGGATAAAGACGCACTCATAAGCCAGCTCGAGCACCACCACCACCACCACTGAGATCCGGCTGC
TAACAAAGCCCGAAAGGAAGCTGAGTTGGCTGCTGCCACCGCTGAGCAATAACTAGCATAACCCCTTGGG
GCCTCTAAACGGGTCTTGAGGGGTTTTTTGCTGAAAGGAGGAACTATATCCGGATTGGCGAATGGG
[124 nt withheld, positions 4407-4530]
C
[91 nt withheld, positions 4532-4622]
A
[49 nt withheld, positions 4624-4672]
CCTTTGACGTTGGAGTCCACGTTCTTT
[37 nt withheld, positions 4700-4736]
ACCCTATCTCGGTCTATTCTTTTGATTTATAAGGGATTTTGCCGATTTCGGCCTATTGGTTAAAAAATGA
GCTGATTTAACAAAAATTTAACGCGAATTTTAACAAAATATTAACGTTTACAATTTCAGGTGGCACTTTT
CGGGGAAATGTGCGCGGAACCCCTATTTGTTTATTTTTCTAAATACATTCAAATATGTATCCGCTCATGA
ATTAATTCTTAGAAAAACTCATCGAGCATCAAATGAAACTGCAATTTATTCATATCAGGATTATCAATAC
CATATTTTTGAAAAAGCCGTTTCTGTAATGAAGGAGAAAACTCACCGAGGCAGTTCCATAGGATGGCAAG
ATCCTGGTATCGGTCTGCGATTCCGACTCGTCCAACATCAATACAACCTATTAATTTCCCCTCGTCAAAA
ATAAGGTTATCAAGTGAGAAATCACCATGAGTGACGACTGAATCCGGTGAGAATGGCAAAAGTTTATGCA
TTTCTTTCCAGACTTGTTCAACAGGCCAGCCATTACGCTCGTCATCAAAATCACTCGCATCAACCAAACC
GTTATTCATTCGTGATTGCGCCTGAGCGAGACGAAATACGCGATCGCTGTTAAAAGGACAATTACAAACA
GGAATCGAATGCAACCGGCGCAGGAACACTGCCAGCGCATCAACAATATTTTCACCTGAATCAGGATATT
CTTCTAATACCTGGAATGCTGTTTTCCCGGGGATCGCAGTGGTGAGTAACCATGCATCATCAGGAGTACG
GATAAAATGCTTGATGGTCGGAAGAGGCATAAATTCCGTCAGCCAGTTTAGTCTGACCATCTCATCTGTA
ACATCATTGGCAACGCTACCTTTGCCATGTTTCAGAAACAACTCTGGCGCATCGGGCTTCCCATACAATC
GATAGATTGTCGCACCTGATTGCCCGACATTATCGCGAGCCCATTTATACCCATATAAATCAGCATCCAT
GTTGGAATTTAATCGCGGCCTAGAGCAAGACGTTTCCCGTTGAATATGGCTCATAACACCCCTTGTATTA
CTGTTTATGTAAGCAGACAGTTTTATTGTTCATGACCAAAATCCCTTAACGTGAGTTTTCGTTCCACTGA
GCGT
