>Addgene plasmid #83301 | csd2_121-308,S166A/pET28b(+) | addgene partial sequence | sequence record 164315 | T7 5'-TAATACGACTCACTATAGGG-3'
TCCCCTCTAGAAATAATTTTGTTTAACTTTAAGAAGGAGATATACCATGGGCAGCAGCCATCATCATCAT
CATCACAGCAGCGGCCTGGTGCCGCGCGGCAGCCATATGTTAGACAATTTGAATCTGGCTCAAAAACATT
TAGCGCTCATGCTCATTCCTAACGGCATGCCCATAAAAACTTATAGCGCTATCAAACCCACCAAAGAAAG
GAACCACCCCATTAAAAAAATTAAGGGCGTTGAAGCCGGGATTGATTTTATCGCGCCATTAAACACGCCT
GTTTATGCGAGCGCTGATGGGATTGTGGATTTTGTGAAGACCAATTCTAATGTGGGGTATGGGAACTTGG
TGCGCATTGAACATGCGTTTGGTTTTAGCTCCATTTACACGCACTTAGATCATGTCAATGTGCAGCCCAA
AAGCTTCATCCAAAAAGGGCAGTTGATTGGCTATAGCGGGAAGAGCGGTAATAGCGGCGGCGAAAAATTG
CATTATGAAGTGCGCTTTTTGGGTAAAATTTTAGACGCGCAAAAATTTCTGGCATGGGATTTGGATCATT
TTCAAAGCGCTTTAGAAGAAAATAAATTTATTGAATGGAAGAATTTGTTTTGGGTTTTAGAAGACATTGT
CCAGCTCCAAGAGCATGTGGATAAAGACGCACTCATAAGCCAGCTCGAGCACCACCACCACCACCACTGA
GATCCGGCTGCTAACAAAGCCCGAAAGGAAGCTGAGTTGGCTGCTGCCACCGCTGAGCAATAACTAGCAT
AACCCCTTGGGGCCTCTAAACGGGTCTTGAGGGGTTTTTTGCTGAAAGGAGGAACTATATCCGGATTGGC
GAATGGG
[124 nt withheld, positions 848-971]
C
[34 nt withheld, positions 973-1006]
