>Addgene plasmid #83301 | csd2_121-308,S166A/pET28b(+) | addgene partial sequence | sequence record 164316 | T7term 5'-GCTAGTTATTGCTCAGCGG-3'
CTTCCTTTCGGGCTTTGTTAGCAGCCGGATCTCAGTGGTGGTGGTGGTGGTGCTCGAGCTGGCTTATGAG
TGCGTCTTTATCCACATGCTCTTGGAGCTGGACAATGTCTTCTAAAACCCAAAACAAATTCTTCCATTCA
ATAAATTTATTTTCTTCTAAAGCGCTTTGAAAATGATCCAAATCCCATGCCAGAAATTTTTGCGCGTCTA
AAATTTTACCCAAAAAGCGCACTTCATAATGCAATTTTTCGCCGCCGCTATTACCGCTCTTCCCGCTATA
GCCAATCAACTGCCCTTTTTGGATGAAGCTTTTGGGCTGCACATTGACATGATCTAAGTGCGTGTAAATG
GAGCTAAAACCAAACGCATGTTCAATGCGCACCAAGTTCCCATACCCCACATTAGAATTGGTCTTCACAA
AATCCACAATCCCATCAGCGCTCGCATAAACAGGCGTGTTTAATGGCGCGATAAAATCAATCCCGGCTTC
AACGCCCTTAATTTTTTTAATGGGGTGGTTCCTTTCTTTGGTGGGTTTGATAGCGCTATAAGTTTTTATG
GGCATGCCGTTAGGAATGAGCATGAGCGCTAAATGTTTTTGAGCCAGATTCAAATTGTCTAACATATGGC
TGCCGCGCGGCACCAGGCCGCTGCTGTGATGATGATGATGATGGCTGCTGCCCATGGTATATCTCCTTCT
TAAAGTTAAACAAAATTATTTCTAGAGGGGAATTGTTATCCGCTCACAATTCCCCTATAGTGAGTCGTAT
TAATTTCGCGGGATCGAGATCTCGATCCTCTACGCCGGACGCATCGTGGCCGGCATCACCGGCGCCACAG
GTGCGGTTGCTGGCGCCTATATCGCCGACATCACCGATGGGGAAGATCGGGCTCGCCACTTCGGGCTCAT
GAGCGCTTGTTTCGGCGTGGGTATGGTGGCAGGCCCCGTGGCCGGGGGACTGTTGGGCGCCATCTCCTTG
CATGCACCATTCCTTGCGGCGGCGGTGC
